>Addgene plasmid #134458 | px459V2.0_Conc3 | depositor full sequence | sequence record 261205 | px459V2.0_Conc3 sequence 9991 bps
TCATGACCAAAATCCCTTAACGTGAGTTTTCGTTCCACTGAGCGTCAGACCCCGTAGAAAAGATCAAAGG
ATCTTCTTGAGATCCTTTTTTTCTGCGCGTAATCTGCTGCTTGCAAACAAAAAAACCACCGCTACCAGCG
GTGGTTTGTTTGCCGGATCAAGAGCTACCAACTCTTTTTCCGAAGGTAACTGGCTTCAGCAGAGCGCAGA
TACCAAATACTGTCCTTCTAGTGTAGCCGTAGTTAGGCCACCACTTCAAGAACTCTGTAGCACCGCCTAC
ATACCTCGCTCTGCTAATCCTGTTACCAGTGGCTGCTGCCAGTGGCGATAAGTCGTGTCTTACCGGGTTG
GACTCAAGACGATAGTTACCGGATAAGGCGCAGCGGTCGGGCTGAACGGGGGGTTCGTGCACACAGCCCA
GCTTGGAGCGAACGACCTACACCGAACTGAGATACCTACAGCGTGAGCTATGAGAAAGCGCCACGCTTCC
CGAAGGGAGAAAGGCGGACAGGTATCCGGTAAGCGGCAGGGTCGGAACAGGAGAGCGCACGAGGGAGCTT
CCAGGGGGAAACGCCTGGTATCTTTATAGTCCTGTCGGGTTTCGCCACCTCTGACTTGAGCGTCGATTTT
TGTGATGCTCGTCAGGGGGGCGGAGCCTATGGAAAAACGCCAGCAACGCGGCCTTTTTACGGTTCCTGGC
CTTTTGCTGGCCTTTTGCTCACATGTCCAGCCCTCACTCCTTCTCTAGGCGCCGGAATTAGATCTCCAAG
GTCGGGCAGGAAGAGGGCCTATTTCCCATGATTCCTTCATATTTGCATATACGATACAAGGCTGTTAGAG
AGATAATTAGAATTAATTTGACTGTAAACACAAAGATATTAGTACAAAATACGTGACGTAGAAAGTAATA
ATTTCTTGGGTAGTTTGCAGTTTTAAAATTATGTTTTAAAATGGACTATCATATGCTTACCGTAACTTGA
AAGTATTTCGATTTCTTGGCTTTATATATCTTGTGGAAAGGACGAAACACCGGGTCTTCGAGAAGACGTT
TTAGAGCTAGAAATAGCAAGTTAAAATAAGGCTAGTCCGTTATCAACTTGAAAAAGTGGCACCGAGTCGG
TGCTTTTTTGACTACAAGGACGACGATGACAAGGATCTCCAAGGTCGGGCAGGAAGAGGGCCTATTTCCC
ATGATTCCTTCATATTTGCATATACGATACAAGGCTGTTAGAGAGATAATTAGAATTAATTTGACTGTAA
ACACAAAGATATTAGTACAAAATACGTGACGTAGAAAGTAATAATTTCTTGGGTAGTTTGCAGTTTTAAA
ATTATGTTTTAAAATGGACTATCATATGCTTACCGTAACTTGAAAGTATTTCGATTTCTTGGCTTTATAT
ATCTTGTGGAAAGGACGAAACACCGGAGTCTTCGAGAAGACAGTTTTAGAGCTAGAAATAGCAAGTTAAA
ATAAGGCTAGTCCGTTATCAACTTGAAAAAGTGGCACCGAGTCGGTGCTTTTTTACCCCTACGACGTGCC
CGACTACGCCGGATCTCCAAGGTCGGGCAGGAAGAGGGCCTATTTCCCATGATTCCTTCATATTTGCATA
TACGATACAAGGCTGTTAGAGAGATAATTAGAATTAATTTGACTGTAAACACAAAGATATTAGTACAAAA
TACGTGACGTAGAAAGTAATAATTTCTTGGGTAGTTTGCAGTTTTAAAATTATGTTTTAAAATGGACTAT
CATATGCTTACCGTAACTTGAAAGTATTTCGATTTCTTGGCTTTATATATCTTGTGGAAAGGACGAAACA
CCGGAAGTCTTCGAGAAGACAAGTTTTAGAGCTAGAAATAGCAAGTTAAAATAAGGCTAGTCCGTTATCA
ACTTGAAAAAGTGGCACCGAGTCGGTGCTTTTTTATGGCATCAATGCAGAAGCTGATCTCAGAGGAGGAC
CTGGGATCCTCTAGAGGTACCCGTTACATAACTTACGGTAAATGGCCCGCCTGGCTGACCGCCCAACGAC
CCCCGCCCATTGACGTCAATAGTAACGCCAATAGGGACTTTCCATTGACGTCAATGGGTGGAGTATTTAC
GGTAAACTGCCCACTTGGCAGTACATCAAGTGTATCATATGCCAAGTACGCCCCCTATTGACGTCAATGA
CGGTAAATGGCCCGCCTGGCATTGTGCCCAGTACATGACCTTATGGGACTTTCCTACTTGGCAGTACATC
TACGTATTAGTCATCGCTATTACCATGGTCGAGGTGAGCCCCACGTTCTGCTTCACTCTCCCCATCTCCC
CCCCCTCCCCACCCCCAATTTTGTATTTATTTATTTTTTAATTATTTTGTGCAGCGATGGGGGCGGGGGG
GGGGGGGGGGCGCGCGCCAGGCGGGGCGGGGCGGGGCGAGGGGCGGGGCGGGGCGAGGCGGAGAGGTGCG
GCGGCAGCCAATCAGAGCGGCGCGCTCCGAAAGTTTCCTTTTATGGCGAGGCGGCGGCGGCGGCGGCCCT
ATAAAAAGCGAAGCGCGCGGCGGGCGGGAGTCGCTGCGACGCTGCCTTCGCCCCGTGCCCCGCTCCGCCG
CCGCCTCGCGCCGCCCGCCCCGGCTCTGACTGACCGCGTTACTCCCACAGGTGAGCGGGCGGGACGGCCC
TTCTCCTCCGGGCTGTAATTAGCTGAGCAAGAGGTAAGGGTTTAAGGGATGGTTGGTTGGTGGGGTATTA
ATGTTTAATTACCTGGAGCACCTGCCTGAAATCACTTTTTTTCAGGTTGGACCGGTGCCACCATGGACTA
TAAGGACCACGACGGAGACTACAAGGATCATGATATTGATTACAAAGACGATGACGATAAGATGGCCCCA
AAGAAGAAGCGGAAGGTCGGTATCCACGGAGTCCCAGCAGCCGACAAGAAGTACAGCATCGGCCTGGACA
TCGGCACCAACTCTGTGGGCTGGGCCGTGATCACCGACGAGTACAAGGTGCCCAGCAAGAAATTCAAGGT
GCTGGGCAACACCGACCGGCACAGCATCAAGAAGAACCTGATCGGAGCCCTGCTGTTCGACAGCGGCGAA
ACAGCCGAGGCCACCCGGCTGAAGAGAACCGCCAGAAGAAGATACACCAGACGGAAGAACCGGATCTGCT
ATCTGCAAGAGATCTTCAGCAACGAGATGGCCAAGGTGGACGACAGCTTCTTCCACAGACTGGAAGAGTC
CTTCCTGGTGGAAGAGGATAAGAAGCACGAGCGGCACCCCATCTTCGGCAACATCGTGGACGAGGTGGCC
TACCACGAGAAGTACCCCACCATCTACCACCTGAGAAAGAAACTGGTGGACAGCACCGACAAGGCCGACC
TGCGGCTGATCTATCTGGCCCTGGCCCACATGATCAAGTTCCGGGGCCACTTCCTGATCGAGGGCGACCT
GAACCCCGACAACAGCGACGTGGACAAGCTGTTCATCCAGCTGGTGCAGACCTACAACCAGCTGTTCGAG
GAAAACCCCATCAACGCCAGCGGCGTGGACGCCAAGGCCATCCTGTCTGCCAGACTGAGCAAGAGCAGAC
GGCTGGAAAATCTGATCGCCCAGCTGCCCGGCGAGAAGAAGAATGGCCTGTTCGGAAACCTGATTGCCCT
GAGCCTGGGCCTGACCCCCAACTTCAAGAGCAACTTCGACCTGGCCGAGGATGCCAAACTGCAGCTGAGC
AAGGACACCTACGACGACGACCTGGACAACCTGCTGGCCCAGATCGGCGACCAGTACGCCGACCTGTTTC
TGGCCGCCAAGAACCTGTCCGACGCCATCCTGCTGAGCGACATCCTGAGAGTGAACACCGAGATCACCAA
GGCCCCCCTGAGCGCCTCTATGATCAAGAGATACGACGAGCACCACCAGGACCTGACCCTGCTGAAAGCT
CTCGTGCGGCAGCAGCTGCCTGAGAAGTACAAAGAGATTTTCTTCGACCAGAGCAAGAACGGCTACGCCG
GCTACATTGACGGCGGAGCCAGCCAGGAAGAGTTCTACAAGTTCATCAAGCCCATCCTGGAAAAGATGGA
CGGCACCGAGGAACTGCTCGTGAAGCTGAACAGAGAGGACCTGCTGCGGAAGCAGCGGACCTTCGACAAC
GGCAGCATCCCCCACCAGATCCACCTGGGAGAGCTGCACGCCATTCTGCGGCGGCAGGAAGATTTTTACC
CATTCCTGAAGGACAACCGGGAAAAGATCGAGAAGATCCTGACCTTCCGCATCCCCTACTACGTGGGCCC
TCTGGCCAGGGGAAACAGCAGATTCGCCTGGATGACCAGAAAGAGCGAGGAAACCATCACCCCCTGGAAC
TTCGAGGAAGTGGTGGACAAGGGCGCTTCCGCCCAGAGCTTCATCGAGCGGATGACCAACTTCGATAAGA
ACCTGCCCAACGAGAAGGTGCTGCCCAAGCACAGCCTGCTGTACGAGTACTTCACCGTGTATAACGAGCT
GACCAAAGTGAAATACGTGACCGAGGGAATGAGAAAGCCCGCCTTCCTGAGCGGCGAGCAGAAAAAGGCC
ATCGTGGACCTGCTGTTCAAGACCAACCGGAAAGTGACCGTGAAGCAGCTGAAAGAGGACTACTTCAAGA
AAATCGAGTGCTTCGACTCCGTGGAAATCTCCGGCGTGGAAGATCGGTTCAACGCCTCCCTGGGCACATA
CCACGATCTGCTGAAAATTATCAAGGACAAGGACTTCCTGGACAATGAGGAAAACGAGGACATTCTGGAA
GATATCGTGCTGACCCTGACACTGTTTGAGGACAGAGAGATGATCGAGGAACGGCTGAAAACCTATGCCC
ACCTGTTCGACGACAAAGTGATGAAGCAGCTGAAGCGGCGGAGATACACCGGCTGGGGCAGGCTGAGCCG
GAAGCTGATCAACGGCATCCGGGACAAGCAGTCCGGCAAGACAATCCTGGATTTCCTGAAGTCCGACGGC
TTCGCCAACAGAAACTTCATGCAGCTGATCCACGACGACAGCCTGACCTTTAAAGAGGACATCCAGAAAG
CCCAGGTGTCCGGCCAGGGCGATAGCCTGCACGAGCACATTGCCAATCTGGCCGGCAGCCCCGCCATTAA
GAAGGGCATCCTGCAGACAGTGAAGGTGGTGGACGAGCTCGTGAAAGTGATGGGCCGGCACAAGCCCGAG
AACATCGTGATCGAAATGGCCAGAGAGAACCAGACCACCCAGAAGGGACAGAAGAACAGCCGCGAGAGAA
TGAAGCGGATCGAAGAGGGCATCAAAGAGCTGGGCAGCCAGATCCTGAAAGAACACCCCGTGGAAAACAC
CCAGCTGCAGAACGAGAAGCTGTACCTGTACTACCTGCAGAATGGGCGGGATATGTACGTGGACCAGGAA
CTGGACATCAACCGGCTGTCCGACTACGATGTGGACCATATCGTGCCTCAGAGCTTTCTGAAGGACGACT
CCATCGACAACAAGGTGCTGACCAGAAGCGACAAGAACCGGGGCAAGAGCGACAACGTGCCCTCCGAAGA
GGTCGTGAAGAAGATGAAGAACTACTGGCGGCAGCTGCTGAACGCCAAGCTGATTACCCAGAGAAAGTTC
GACAATCTGACCAAGGCCGAGAGAGGCGGCCTGAGCGAACTGGATAAGGCCGGCTTCATCAAGAGACAGC
TGGTGGAAACCCGGCAGATCACAAAGCACGTGGCACAGATCCTGGACTCCCGGATGAACACTAAGTACGA
CGAGAATGACAAGCTGATCCGGGAAGTGAAAGTGATCACCCTGAAGTCCAAGCTGGTGTCCGATTTCCGG
AAGGATTTCCAGTTTTACAAAGTGCGCGAGATCAACAACTACCACCACGCCCACGACGCCTACCTGAACG
CCGTCGTGGGAACCGCCCTGATCAAAAAGTACCCTAAGCTGGAAAGCGAGTTCGTGTACGGCGACTACAA
GGTGTACGACGTGCGGAAGATGATCGCCAAGAGCGAGCAGGAAATCGGCAAGGCTACCGCCAAGTACTTC
TTCTACAGCAACATCATGAACTTTTTCAAGACCGAGATTACCCTGGCCAACGGCGAGATCCGGAAGCGGC
CTCTGATCGAGACAAACGGCGAAACCGGGGAGATCGTGTGGGATAAGGGCCGGGATTTTGCCACCGTGCG
GAAAGTGCTGAGCATGCCCCAAGTGAATATCGTGAAAAAGACCGAGGTGCAGACAGGCGGCTTCAGCAAA
GAGTCTATCCTGCCCAAGAGGAACAGCGATAAGCTGATCGCCAGAAAGAAGGACTGGGACCCTAAGAAGT
ACGGCGGCTTCGACAGCCCCACCGTGGCCTATTCTGTGCTGGTGGTGGCCAAAGTGGAAAAGGGCAAGTC
CAAGAAACTGAAGAGTGTGAAAGAGCTGCTGGGGATCACCATCATGGAAAGAAGCAGCTTCGAGAAGAAT
CCCATCGACTTTCTGGAAGCCAAGGGCTACAAAGAAGTGAAAAAGGACCTGATCATCAAGCTGCCTAAGT
ACTCCCTGTTCGAGCTGGAAAACGGCCGGAAGAGAATGCTGGCCTCTGCCGGCGAACTGCAGAAGGGAAA
CGAACTGGCCCTGCCCTCCAAATATGTGAACTTCCTGTACCTGGCCAGCCACTATGAGAAGCTGAAGGGC
TCCCCCGAGGATAATGAGCAGAAACAGCTGTTTGTGGAACAGCACAAGCACTACCTGGACGAGATCATCG
AGCAGATCAGCGAGTTCTCCAAGAGAGTGATCCTGGCCGACGCTAATCTGGACAAAGTGCTGTCCGCCTA
CAACAAGCACCGGGATAAGCCCATCAGAGAGCAGGCCGAGAATATCATCCACCTGTTTACCCTGACCAAT
CTGGGAGCCCCTGCCGCCTTCAAGTACTTTGACACCACCATCGACCGGAAGAGGTACACCAGCACCAAAG
AGGTGCTGGACGCCACCCTGATCCACCAGAGCATCACCGGCCTGTACGAGACACGGATCGACCTGTCTCA
GCTGGGAGGCGACAAAAGGCCGGCGGCCACGAAAAAGGCCGGCCAGGCAAAAAAGAAAAAGGAATTCGGC
AGTGGAGAGGGCAGAGGAAGTCTGCTAACATGCGGTGACGTCGAGGAGAATCCTGGCCCAATGACCGAGT
ACAAGCCCACGGTGCGCCTCGCCACCCGCGACGACGTCCCCAGGGCCGTACGCACCCTCGCCGCCGCGTT
CGCCGACTACCCCGCCACGCGCCACACCGTCGATCCGGACCGCCACATCGAGCGGGTCACCGAGCTGCAA
GAACTCTTCCTCACGCGCGTCGGGCTCGACATCGGCAAGGTGTGGGTCGCGGACGACGGCGCCGCGGTGG
CGGTCTGGACCACGCCGGAGAGCGTCGAAGCGGGGGCGGTGTTCGCCGAGATCGGCCCGCGCATGGCCGA
GTTGAGCGGTTCCCGGCTGGCCGCGCAGCAACAGATGGAAGGCCTCCTGGCGCCGCACCGGCCCAAGGAG
CCCGCGTGGTTCCTGGCCACCGTCGGCGTCTCGCCCGACCACCAGGGCAAGGGTCTGGGCAGCGCCGTCG
TGCTCCCCGGAGTGGAGGCGGCCGAGCGCGCCGGGGTGCCCGCCTTCCTGGAGACCTCCGCGCCCCACAA
CCTCCCCTTCTACGAGCGGCTCGGCTTCACCGTCACCGCCGACGTCGAGGTGCCCGAAGGACCGCGCACC
TGGTGCATGACCCGCAAGCCCGGTGCCTGAGAATTCTAACTAGAGCTCGCTGATCAGCCTCGACTGTGCC
TTCTAGTTGCCAGCCATCTGTTGTTTGCCCCTCCCCCGTGCCTTCCTTGACCCTGGAAGGTGCCACTCCC
ACTGTCCTTTCCTAATAAAATGAGGAAATTGCATCGCATTGTCTGAGTAGGTGTCATTCTATTCTGGGGG
GTGGGGTGGGGCAGGACAGCAAGGGGGAGGATTGGGAAGAGAATAGCAGGCATGCTGGGGAGCGGCCGCA
GGAACCCCTAGTGATGGAGTTGGCCACTCCCTCTCTGCGCGCTCGCTCGCTCACTGAGGCCGGGCGACCA
AAGGTCGCCCGACGCCCGGGCTTTGCCCGGGCGGCCTCAGTGAGCGAGCGAGCGCGCAGCTGCCTGCAGG
GGCGCCTGATGCGGTATTTTCTCCTTACGCATCTGTGCGGTATTTCACACCGCATA
[142 nt withheld, positions 8177-8318]
C
[141 nt withheld, positions 8320-8460]
CCTTTGACGTTGGAGTCCACGTTCTTT
[37 nt withheld, positions 8488-8524]
ACCCTATCTCGGGCTATTCTTTTGATTTATAAGGGATTTTGCCGATTTCGGCCTATTGGTTAAAAAATGA
GCTGATTTAACAAAAATTTAACGCGAATTTTAACAAAATATTAACGTTTACAATTTTATGGTGCACTCTC
AGTACAATCTGCTCTGATGCCGCATAGTTAAGCCAGCCCCGACACCCGCCAACACCCGCTGACGCGCCCT
GACGGGCTTGTCTGCTCCCGGCATCCGCTTACAGACAAGCTGTGACCGTCTCCGGGAGCTGCATGTGTCA
GAGGTTTTCACCGTCATCACCGAAACGCGCGAGACGAAAGGGCCTCGTGATACGCCTATTTTTATAGGTT
AATGTCATGATAATAATGGTTTCTTAGACGTCAGGTGGCACTTTTCGGGGAAATGTGCGCGGAACCCCTA
TTTGTTTATTTTTCTAAATACATTCAAATATGTATCCGCTCATGAGACAATAACCCTGATAAATGCTTCA
ATAATATTGAAAAAGGAAGAGTATGAGTATTCAACATTTCCGTGTCGCCCTTATTCCCTTTTTTGCGGCA
TTTTGCCTTCCTGTTTTTGCTCACCCAGAAACGCTGGTGAAAGTAAAAGATGCTGAAGATCAGTTGGGTG
CACGAGTGGGTTACATCGAACTGGATCTCAACAGCGGTAAGATCCTTGAGAGTTTTCGCCCCGAAGAACG
TTTTCCAATGATGAGCACTTTTAAAGTTCTGCTATGTGGCGCGGTATTATCCCGTATTGACGCCGGGCAA
GAGCAACTCGGTCGCCGCATACACTATTCTCAGAATGACTTGGTTGAGTACTCACCAGTCACAGAAAAGC
ATCTTACGGATGGCATGACAGTAAGAGAATTATGCAGTGCTGCCATAACCATGAGTGATAACACTGCGGC
CAACTTACTTCTGACAACGATCGGAGGACCGAAGGAGCTAACCGCTTTTTTGCACAACATGGGGGATCAT
GTAACTCGCCTTGATCGTTGGGAACCGGAGCTGAATGAAGCCATACCAAACGACGAGCGTGACACCACGA
TGCCTGTAGCAATGGCAACAACGTTGCGCAAACTATTAACTGGCGAACTACTTACTCTAGCTTCCCGGCA
ACAATTAATAGACTGGATGGAGGCGGATAAAGTTGCAGGACCACTTCTGCGCTCGGCCCTTCCGGCTGGC
TGGTTTATTGCTGATAAATCTGGAGCCGGTGAGCGTGGAAGCCGCGGTATCATTGCAGCACTGGGGCCAG
ATGGTAAGCCCTCCCGTATCGTAGTTATCTACACGACGGGGAGTCAGGCAACTATGGATGAACGAAATAG
ACAGATCGCTGAGATAGGTGCCTCACTGATTAAGCATTGGTAACTGTCAGACCAAGTTTACTCATATATA
CTTTAGATTGATTTAAAACTTCATTTTTAATTTAAAAGGATCTAGGTGAAGATCCTTTTTGATAATC
Features (pLannotate 1.2.2; 24 found; start..end, strand, type, name):
     77..665     +  rep_origin     ori: high-copy-number ColE1/pMB1/pBR322/pUC origin of replication
    726..753     +  CDS            gag (truncated) (fragment): truncated Moloney murine leukemia virus (MMLV) gag gene lacking the start codon
    783..1023    +  promoter       U6 promoter: RNA polymerase III promoter for human U6 snRNA
   1048..1123    +  misc_RNA       gRNA scaffold: guide RNA scaffold for the Streptococcus pyogenes CRISPR/Cas9 system
   1133..1153    +  CDS            FLAG (fragment): FLAG® epitope tag, followed by an enterokinase cleavage site
   1176..1416    +  promoter       U6 promoter: RNA polymerase III promoter for human U6 snRNA
   1443..1518    +  misc_RNA       gRNA scaffold: guide RNA scaffold for the Streptococcus pyogenes CRISPR/Cas9 system
   1574..1814    +  promoter       U6 promoter: RNA polymerase III promoter for human U6 snRNA
   1843..1918    +  misc_RNA       gRNA scaffold: guide RNA scaffold for the Streptococcus pyogenes CRISPR/Cas9 system
   1982..2267    +  enhancer       CMV enhancer: human cytomegalovirus immediate early enhancer; contains an 18-bp deletion relative to the standard CMV enhancer
   2269..2546    +  promoter       chicken β-actin promoter: No description available
   2547..2775    +  intron         hybrid intron: hybrid between chicken β-actin (CBA) and minute virus of mice (MMV) introns (Gray et al., 2011)
   2913..4514    +  CDS            Cas9(N): N-terminal portion of Streptococcus pyogenes Cas9 (Zetsche et al., 2015)
   4515..7013    +  CDS            Cas9(C): C-terminal portion of Streptococcus pyogenes Cas9 (Zetsche et al., 2015)
   7014..7061    +  CDS            nucleoplasmin NLS: bipartite nuclear localization signal from nucleoplasmin
   7131..7730    +  CDS            PuroR (fragment): puromycin N-acetyltransferase; pac from Streptomyces; confers resistance to puromycin
   7764..7875    +  polyA_signal   bGH poly(A) signal: bovine growth hormone polyadenylation signal
   7980..8120    +  repeat_region  AAV2 ITR: inverted terminal repeat of adeno-associated virus serotype 2 inverted
   8125..8176    -  misc_feature   bom (fragment): basis of mobility region from pBR322
   8195..8575    +  rep_origin     M13 ori (sequence partly withheld): M13 bacteriophage origin of replication; arrow indicates direction of (+) strand synthesis
   8651..8700    -  misc_feature   bom (fragment): basis of mobility region from pBR322
   8802..8837    -  CDS            rop (fragment): Rop protein, which maintains plasmids at low copy number; rop
   8932..9036    +  promoter       AmpR promoter: bla
   9037..9897    +  CDS            AmpR: β-lactamase; bla; confers resistance to ampicillin, carbenicillin, and related antibiotics
