>Addgene plasmid #134458 | px459V2.0_Conc3 | addgene full sequence | sequence record 266300 | Addgene NGS Result
TCATGACCAAAATCCCTTAACGTGAGTTTTCGTTCCACTGAGCGTCAGACCCCGTAGAAAAGATCAAAGG
ATCTTCTTGAGATCCTTTTTTTCTGCGCGTAATCTGCTGCTTGCAAACAAAAAAACCACCGCTACCAGCG
GTGGTTTGTTTGCCGGATCAAGAGCTACCAACTCTTTTTCCGAAGGTAACTGGCTTCAGCAGAGCGCAGA
TACCAAATACTGTTCTTCTAGTGTAGCCGTAGTTAGGCCACCACTTCAAGAACTCTGTAGCACCGCCTAC
ATACCTCGCTCTGCTAATCCTGTTACCAGTGGCTGCTGCCAGTGGCGATAAGTCGTGTCTTACCGGGTTG
GACTCAAGACGATAGTTACCGGATAAGGCGCAGCGGTCGGGCTGAACGGGGGGTTCGTGCACACAGCCCA
GCTTGGAGCGAACGACCTACACCGAACTGAGATACCTACAGCGTGAGCTATGAGAAAGCGCCACGCTTCC
CGAAGGGAGAAAGGCGGACAGGTATCCGGTAAGCGGCAGGGTCGGAACAGGAGAGCGCACGAGGGAGCTT
CCAGGGGGAAACGCCTGGTATCTTTATAGTCCTGTCGGGTTTCGCCACCTCTGACTTGAGCGTCGATTTT
TGTGATGCTCGTCAGGGGGGCGGAGCCTATGGAAAAACGCCAGCAACGCGGCCTTTTTACGGTTCCTGGC
CTTTTGCTGGCCTTTTGCTCACATGTCCAGCCCTCACTCCTTCTCTAGGCGCCGGAATTAGATCTCCAAG
GTCGGGCAGGAAGAGGGCCTATTTCCCATGATTCCTTCATATTTGCATATACGATACAAGGCTGTTAGAG
AGATAATTAGAATTAATTTGACTGTAAACACAAAGATATTAGTACAAAATACGTGACGTAGAAAGTAATA
ATTTCTTGGGTAGTTTGCAGTTTTAAAATTATGTTTTAAAATGGACTATCATATGCTTACCGTAACTTGA
AAGTATTTCGATTTCTTGGCTTTATATATCTTGTGGAAAGGACGAAACACCGGGTCTTCGAGAAGACGTT
TTAGAGCTAGAAATAGCAAGTTAAAATAAGGCTAGTCCGTTATCAACTTGAAAAAGTGGCACCGAGTCGG
TGCTTTTTTGACTACAAGGACGACGATGACAAGGATCTCCAAGGTCGGGCAGGAAGAGGGCCTATTTCCC
ATGATTCCTTCATATTTGCATATACGATACAAGGCTGTTAGAGAGATAATTAGAATTAATTTGACTGTAA
ACACAAAGATATTAGTACAAAATACGTGACGTAGAAAGTAATAATTTCTTGGGTAGTTTGCAGTTTTAAA
ATTATGTTTTAAAATGGACTATCATATGCTTACCGTAACTTGAAAGTATTTCGATTTCTTGGCTTTATAT
ATCTTGTGGAAAGGACGAAACACCGGAGTCTTCGAGAAGACAGTTTTAGAGCTAGAAATAGCAAGTTAAA
ATAAGGCTAGTCCGTTATCAACTTGAAAAAGTGGCACCGAGTCGGTGCTTTTTTACCCCTACGACGTGCC
CGACTACGCCGGATCTCCAAGGTCGGGCAGGAAGAGGGCCTATTTCCCATGATTCCTTCATATTTGCATA
TACGATACAAGGCTGTTAGAGAGATAATTAGAATTAATTTGACTGTAAACACAAAGATATTAGTACAAAA
TACGTGACGTAGAAAGTAATAATTTCTTGGGTAGTTTGCAGTTTTAAAATTATGTTTTAAAATGGACTAT
CATATGCTTACCGTAACTTGAAAGTATTTCGATTTCTTGGCTTTATATATCTTGTGGAAAGGACGAAACA
CCGGAAGTCTTCGAGAAGACAAGTTTTAGAGCTAGAAATAGCAAGTTAAAATAAGGCTAGTCCGTTATCA
ACTTGAAAAAGTGGCACCGAGTCGGTGCTTTTTTATGGCATCAATGCAGAAGCTGATCTCAGAGGAGGAC
CTGGGATCCTCTAGAGGTACCCGTTACATAACTTACGGTAAATGGCCCGCCTGGCTGACCGCCCAACGAC
CCCCGCCCATTGACGTCAATAGTAACGCCAATAGGGACTTTCCATTGACGTCAATGGGTGGAGTATTTAC
GGTAAACTGCCCACTTGGCAGTACATCAAGTGTATCATATGCCAAGTACGCCCCCTATTGACGTCAATGA
CGGTAAATGGCCCGCCTGGCATTGTGCCCAGTACATGACCTTATGGGACTTTCCTACTTGGCAGTACATC
TACGTATTAGTCATCGCTATTACCATGGTCGAGGTGAGCCCCACGTTCTGCTTCACTCTCCCCATCTCCC
CCCCCTCCCCACCCCCAATTTTGTATTTATTTATTTTTTAATTATTTTGTGCAGCGATGGGGGCGGGGGG
GGGGGGGGGGCGCGCGCCAGGCGGGGCGGGGCGGGGCGAGGGGCGGGGCGGGGCGAGGCGGAGAGGTGCG
GCGGCAGCCAATCAGAGCGGCGCGCTCCGAAAGTTTCCTTTTATGGCGAGGCGGCGGCGGCGGCGGCCCT
ATAAAAAGCGAAGCGCGCGGCGGGCGGGAGTCGCTGCGCGCTGCCTTCGCCCCGTGCCCCGCTCCGCCGC
CGCCTCGCGCCGCCCGCCCCGGCTCTGACTGACCGCGTTACTCCCACAGGTGAGCGGGCGGGACGGCCCT
TCTCCTCCGGGCTGTAATTAGCTGAGCAAGAGGTAAGGGTTTAAGGGATGGTTGGTTGGTGGGGTATTAA
TGTTTAATTACCTGGAGCACCTGCCTGAAATCACTTTTTTTCAGGTTGGACCGGTGCCACCATGGACTAT
AAGGACCACGACGGAGACTACAAGGATCATGATATTGATTACAAAGACGATGACGATAAGATGGCCCCAA
AGAAGAAGCGGAAGGTCGGTATCCACGGAGTCCCAGCAGCCGACAAGAAGTACAGCATCGGCCTGGACAT
CGGCACCAACTCTGTGGGCTGGGCCGTGATCACCGACGAGTACAAGGTGCCCAGCAAGAAATTCAAGGTG
CTGGGCAACACCGACCGGCACAGCATCAAGAAGAACCTGATCGGAGCCCTGCTGTTCGACAGCGGCGAAA
CAGCCGAGGCCACCCGGCTGAAGAGAACCGCCAGAAGAAGATACACCAGACGGAAGAACCGGATCTGCTA
TCTGCAAGAGATCTTCAGCAACGAGATGGCCAAGGTGGACGACAGCTTCTTCCACAGACTGGAAGAGTCC
TTCCTGGTGGAAGAGGATAAGAAGCACGAGCGGCACCCCATCTTCGGCAACATCGTGGACGAGGTGGCCT
ACCACGAGAAGTACCCCACCATCTACCACCTGAGAAAGAAACTGGTGGACAGCACCGACAAGGCCGACCT
GCGGCTGATCTATCTGGCCCTGGCCCACATGATCAAGTTCCGGGGCCACTTCCTGATCGAGGGCGACCTG
AACCCCGACAACAGCGACGTGGACAAGCTGTTCATCCAGCTGGTGCAGACCTACAACCAGCTGTTCGAGG
AAAACCCCATCAACGCCAGCGGCGTGGACGCCAAGGCCATCCTGTCTGCCAGACTGAGCAAGAGCAGACG
GCTGGAAAATCTGATCGCCCAGCTGCCCGGCGAGAAGAAGAATGGCCTGTTCGGAAACCTGATTGCCCTG
AGCCTGGGCCTGACCCCCAACTTCAAGAGCAACTTCGACCTGGCCGAGGATGCCAAACTGCAGCTGAGCA
AGGACACCTACGACGACGACCTGGACAACCTGCTGGCCCAGATCGGCGACCAGTACGCCGACCTGTTTCT
GGCCGCCAAGAACCTGTCCGACGCCATCCTGCTGAGCGACATCCTGAGAGTGAACACCGAGATCACCAAG
GCCCCCCTGAGCGCCTCTATGATCAAGAGATACGACGAGCACCACCAGGACCTGACCCTGCTGAAAGCTC
TCGTGCGGCAGCAGCTGCCTGAGAAGTACAAAGAGATTTTCTTCGACCAGAGCAAGAACGGCTACGCCGG
CTACATTGACGGCGGAGCCAGCCAGGAAGAGTTCTACAAGTTCATCAAGCCCATCCTGGAAAAGATGGAC
GGCACCGAGGAACTGCTCGTGAAGCTGAACAGAGAGGACCTGCTGCGGAAGCAGCGGACCTTCGACAACG
GCAGCATCCCCCACCAGATCCACCTGGGAGAGCTGCACGCCATTCTGCGGCGGCAGGAAGATTTTTACCC
ATTCCTGAAGGACAACCGGGAAAAGATCGAGAAGATCCTGACCTTCCGCATCCCCTACTACGTGGGCCCT
CTGGCCAGGGGAAACAGCAGATTCGCCTGGATGACCAGAAAGAGCGAGGAAACCATCACCCCCTGGAACT
TCGAGGAAGTGGTGGACAAGGGCGCTTCCGCCCAGAGCTTCATCGAGCGGATGACCAACTTCGATAAGAA
CCTGCCCAACGAGAAGGTGCTGCCCAAGCACAGCCTGCTGTACGAGTACTTCACCGTGTATAACGAGCTG
ACCAAAGTGAAATACGTGACCGAGGGAATGAGAAAGCCCGCCTTCCTGAGCGGCGAGCAGAAAAAGGCCA
TCGTGGACCTGCTGTTCAAGACCAACCGGAAAGTGACCGTGAAGCAGCTGAAAGAGGACTACTTCAAGAA
AATCGAGTGCTTCGACTCCGTGGAAATCTCCGGCGTGGAAGATCGGTTCAACGCCTCCCTGGGCACATAC
CACGATCTGCTGAAAATTATCAAGGACAAGGACTTCCTGGACAATGAGGAAAACGAGGACATTCTGGAAG
ATATCGTGCTGACCCTGACACTGTTTGAGGACAGAGAGATGATCGAGGAACGGCTGAAAACCTATGCCCA
CCTGTTCGACGACAAAGTGATGAAGCAGCTGAAGCGGCGGAGATACACCGGCTGGGGCAGGCTGAGCCGG
AAGCTGATCAACGGCATCCGGGACAAGCAGTCCGGCAAGACAATCCTGGATTTCCTGAAGTCCGACGGCT
TCGCCAACAGAAACTTCATGCAGCTGATCCACGACGACAGCCTGACCTTTAAAGAGGACATCCAGAAAGC
CCAGGTGTCCGGCCAGGGCGATAGCCTGCACGAGCACATTGCCAATCTGGCCGGCAGCCCCGCCATTAAG
AAGGGCATCCTGCAGACAGTGAAGGTGGTGGACGAGCTCGTGAAAGTGATGGGCCGGCACAAGCCCGAGA
ACATCGTGATCGAAATGGCCAGAGAGAACCAGACCACCCAGAAGGGACAGAAGAACAGCCGCGAGAGAAT
GAAGCGGATCGAAGAGGGCATCAAAGAGCTGGGCAGCCAGATCCTGAAAGAACACCCCGTGGAAAACACC
CAGCTGCAGAACGAGAAGCTGTACCTGTACTACCTGCAGAATGGGCGGGATATGTACGTGGACCAGGAAC
TGGACATCAACCGGCTGTCCGACTACGATGTGGACCATATCGTGCCTCAGAGCTTTCTGAAGGACGACTC
CATCGACAACAAGGTGCTGACCAGAAGCGACAAGAACCGGGGCAAGAGCGACAACGTGCCCTCCGAAGAG
GTCGTGAAGAAGATGAAGAACTACTGGCGGCAGCTGCTGAACGCCAAGCTGATTACCCAGAGAAAGTTCG
ACAATCTGACCAAGGCCGAGAGAGGCGGCCTGAGCGAACTGGATAAGGCCGGCTTCATCAAGAGACAGCT
GGTGGAAACCCGGCAGATCACAAAGCACGTGGCACAGATCCTGGACTCCCGGATGAACACTAAGTACGAC
GAGAATGACAAGCTGATCCGGGAAGTGAAAGTGATCACCCTGAAGTCCAAGCTGGTGTCCGATTTCCGGA
AGGATTTCCAGTTTTACAAAGTGCGCGAGATCAACAACTACCACCACGCCCACGACGCCTACCTGAACGC
CGTCGTGGGAACCGCCCTGATCAAAAAGTACCCTAAGCTGGAAAGCGAGTTCGTGTACGGCGACTACAAG
GTGTACGACGTGCGGAAGATGATCGCCAAGAGCGAGCAGGAAATCGGCAAGGCTACCGCCAAGTACTTCT
TCTACAGCAACATCATGAACTTTTTCAAGACCGAGATTACCCTGGCCAACGGCGAGATCCGGAAGCGGCC
TCTGATCGAGACAAACGGCGAAACCGGGGAGATCGTGTGGGATAAGGGCCGGGATTTTGCCACCGTGCGG
AAAGTGCTGAGCATGCCCCAAGTGAATATCGTGAAAAAGACCGAGGTGCAGACAGGCGGCTTCAGCAAAG
AGTCTATCCTGCCCAAGAGGAACAGCGATAAGCTGATCGCCAGAAAGAAGGACTGGGACCCTAAGAAGTA
CGGCGGCTTCGACAGCCCCACCGTGGCCTATTCTGTGCTGGTGGTGGCCAAAGTGGAAAAGGGCAAGTCC
AAGAAACTGAAGAGTGTGAAAGAGCTGCTGGGGATCACCATCATGGAAAGAAGCAGCTTCGAGAAGAATC
CCATCGACTTTCTGGAAGCCAAGGGCTACAAAGAAGTGAAAAAGGACCTGATCATCAAGCTGCCTAAGTA
CTCCCTGTTCGAGCTGGAAAACGGCCGGAAGAGAATGCTGGCCTCTGCCGGCGAACTGCAGAAGGGAAAC
GAACTGGCCCTGCCCTCCAAATATGTGAACTTCCTGTACCTGGCCAGCCACTATGAGAAGCTGAAGGGCT
CCCCCGAGGATAATGAGCAGAAACAGCTGTTTGTGGAACAGCACAAGCACTACCTGGACGAGATCATCGA
GCAGATCAGCGAGTTCTCCAAGAGAGTGATCCTGGCCGACGCTAATCTGGACAAAGTGCTGTCCGCCTAC
AACAAGCACCGGGATAAGCCCATCAGAGAGCAGGCCGAGAATATCATCCACCTGTTTACCCTGACCAATC
TGGGAGCCCCTGCCGCCTTCAAGTACTTTGACACCACCATCGACCGGAAGAGGTACACCAGCACCAAAGA
GGTGCTGGACGCCACCCTGATCCACCAGAGCATCACCGGCCTGTACGAGACACGGATCGACCTGTCTCAG
CTGGGAGGCGACAAAAGGCCGGCGGCCACGAAAAAGGCCGGCCAGGCAAAAAAGAAAAAGGAATTCGGCA
GTGGAGAGGGCAGAGGAAGTCTGCTAACATGCGGTGACGTCGAGGAGAATCCTGGCCCAATGACCGAGTA
CAAGCCCACGGTGCGCCTCGCCACCCGCGACGACGTCCCCAGGGCCGTACGCACCCTCGCCGCCGCGTTC
GCCGACTACCCCGCCACGCGCCACACCGTCGATCCGGACCGCCACATCGAGCGGGTCACCGAGCTGCAAG
AACTCTTCCTCACGCGCGTCGGGCTCGACATCGGCAAGGTGTGGGTCGCGGACGACGGCGCCGCGGTGGC
GGTCTGGACCACGCCGGAGAGCGTCGAAGCGGGGGCGGTGTTCGCCGAGATCGGCCCGCGCATGGCCGAG
TTGAGCGGTTCCCGGCTGGCCGCGCAGCAACAGATGGAAGGCCTCCTGGCGCCGCACCGGCCCAAGGAGC
CCGCGTGGTTCCTGGCCACCGTCGGAGTCTCGCCCGACCACCAGGGCAAGGGTCTGGGCAGCGCCGTCGT
GCTCCCCGGAGTGGAGGCGGCCGAGCGCGCCGGGGTGCCCGCCTTCCTGGAGACCTCCGCGCCCCGCAAC
CTCCCCTTCTACGAGCGGCTCGGCTTCACCGTCACCGCCGACGTCGAGGTGCCCGAAGGACCGCGCACCT
GGTGCATGACCCGCAAGCCCGGTGCCTGAGAATTCTAACTAGAGCTCGCTGATCAGCCTCGACTGTGCCT
TCTAGTTGCCAGCCATCTGTTGTTTGCCCCTCCCCCGTGCCTTCCTTGACCCTGGAAGGTGCCACTCCCA
CTGTCCTTTCCTAATAAAATGAGGAAATTGCATCGCATTGTCTGAGTAGGTGTCATTCTATTCTGGGGGG
TGGGGTGGGGCAGGACAGCAAGGGGGAGGATTGGGAAGAGAATAGCAGGCATGCTGGGGAGCGGCCGCAG
GAACCCCTAGTGATGGAGTTGGCCACTCCCTCTCTGCGCGCTCGCTCGCTCACTGAGGCCGGGCGACCAA
AGGTCGCCCGACGCCCGGGCTTTGCCCGGGCGGCCTCAGTGAGCGAGCGAGCGCGCAGCTGCCTGCAGGG
GCGCCTGATGCGGTATTTTCTCCTTACGCATCTGTGCGGTATTTCACACCGCATA
[95 nt withheld, positions 8176-8270]
T
[46 nt withheld, positions 8272-8317]
C
[141 nt withheld, positions 8319-8459]
CCTTTGACGTTGGAGTCCACGTTCTTT
[37 nt withheld, positions 8487-8523]
ACTCTATCTCGGGCTATTCTTTTGATTTATAAGGGATTTTGCCGATTTCGGTCTATTGGTTAAAAAATGA
GCTGATTTAACAAAAATTTAACGCGAATTTTAACAAAATATTAACGTTTACAATTTTATGGTGCACTCTC
AGTACAATCTGCTCTGATGCCGCATAGTTAAGCCAGCCCCGACACCCGCCAACACCCGCTGACGCGCCCT
GACGGGCTTGTCTGCTCCCGGCATCCGCTTACAGACAAGCTGTGACCGTCTCCGGGAGCTGCATGTGTCA
GAGGTTTTCACCGTCATCACCGAAACGCGCGAGACGAAAGGGCCTCGTGATACGCCTATTTTTATAGGTT
AATGTCATGATAATAATGGTTTCTTAGACGTCAGGTGGCACTTTTCGGGGAAATGTGCGCGGAACCCCTA
TTTGTTTATTTTTCTAAATACATTCAAATATGTATCCGCTCATGAGACAATAACCCTGATAAATGCTTCA
ATAATATTGAAAAAGGAAGAGTATGAGTATTCAACATTTCCGTGTCGCCCTTATTCCCTTTTTTGCGGCA
TTTTGCCTTCCTGTTTTTGCTCACCCAGAAACGCTGGTGAAAGTAAAAGATGCTGAAGATCAGTTGGGTG
CACGAGTGGGTTACATCGAACTGGATCTCAACAGCGGTAAGATCCTTGAGAGTTTTCGCCCCGAAGAACG
TTTTCCAATGATGAGCACTTTTAAAGTTCTGCTATGTGGCGCGGTATTATCCCGTATTGACGCCGGGCAA
GAGCAACTCGGTCGCCGCATACACTATTCTCAGAATGACTTGGTTGAGTACTCACCAGTCACAGAAAAGC
ATCTTACGGATGGCATGACAGTAAGAGAATTATGCAGTGCTGCCATAACCATGAGTGATAACACTGCGGC
CAACTTACTTCTGACAACGATCGGAGGACCGAAGGAGCTAACCGCTTTTTTGCACAACATGGGGGATCAT
GTAACTCGCCTTGATCGTTGGGAACCGGAGCTGAATGAAGCCATACCAAACGACGAGCGTGACACCACGA
TGCCTGTAGCAATGGCAACAACGTTGCGCAAACTATTAACTGGCGAACTACTTACTCTAGCTTCCCGGCA
ACAATTAATAGACTGGATGGAGGCGGATAAAGTTGCAGGACCACTTCTGCGCTCGGCCCTTCCGGCTGGC
TGGTTTATTGCTGATAAATCTGGAGCCGGTGAGCGTGGAAGCCGCGGTATCATTGCAGCACTGGGGCCAG
ATGGTAAGCCCTCCCGTATCGTAGTTATCTACACGACGGGGAGTCAGGCAACTATGGATGAACGAAATAG
ACAGATCGCTGAGATAGGTGCCTCACTGATTAAGCATTGGTAACTGTCAGACCAAGTTTACTCATATATA
CTTTAGATTGATTTAAAACTTCATTTTTAATTTAAAAGGATCTAGGTGAAGATCCTTTTTGATAATC
Features (pLannotate 1.2.2; 24 found; start..end, strand, type, name):
     77..665     +  rep_origin     ori: high-copy-number ColE1/pMB1/pBR322/pUC origin of replication
    726..753     +  CDS            gag (truncated) (fragment): truncated Moloney murine leukemia virus (MMLV) gag gene lacking the start codon
    783..1023    +  promoter       U6 promoter: RNA polymerase III promoter for human U6 snRNA
   1048..1123    +  misc_RNA       gRNA scaffold: guide RNA scaffold for the Streptococcus pyogenes CRISPR/Cas9 system
   1133..1153    +  CDS            FLAG (fragment): FLAG® epitope tag, followed by an enterokinase cleavage site
   1176..1416    +  promoter       U6 promoter: RNA polymerase III promoter for human U6 snRNA
   1443..1518    +  misc_RNA       gRNA scaffold: guide RNA scaffold for the Streptococcus pyogenes CRISPR/Cas9 system
   1574..1814    +  promoter       U6 promoter: RNA polymerase III promoter for human U6 snRNA
   1843..1918    +  misc_RNA       gRNA scaffold: guide RNA scaffold for the Streptococcus pyogenes CRISPR/Cas9 system
   1982..2267    +  enhancer       CMV enhancer: human cytomegalovirus immediate early enhancer; contains an 18-bp deletion relative to the standard CMV enhancer
   2269..2546    +  promoter       chicken β-actin promoter: No description available
   2547..2774    +  intron         hybrid intron: hybrid between chicken β-actin (CBA) and minute virus of mice (MMV) introns (Gray et al., 2011)
   2912..4513    +  CDS            Cas9(N): N-terminal portion of Streptococcus pyogenes Cas9 (Zetsche et al., 2015)
   4514..7012    +  CDS            Cas9(C): C-terminal portion of Streptococcus pyogenes Cas9 (Zetsche et al., 2015)
   7013..7060    +  CDS            nucleoplasmin NLS: bipartite nuclear localization signal from nucleoplasmin
   7130..7729    +  CDS            PuroR (fragment): puromycin N-acetyltransferase; pac from Streptomyces; confers resistance to puromycin
   7763..7874    +  polyA_signal   bGH poly(A) signal: bovine growth hormone polyadenylation signal
   7979..8119    +  repeat_region  AAV2 ITR: inverted terminal repeat of adeno-associated virus serotype 2 inverted
   8124..8175    -  misc_feature   bom (fragment): basis of mobility region from pBR322
   8194..8649    +  rep_origin     f1 ori (sequence partly withheld): f1 bacteriophage origin of replication; arrow indicates direction of (+) strand synthesis
   8650..8699    -  misc_feature   bom (fragment): basis of mobility region from pBR322
   8801..8836    -  CDS            rop (fragment): Rop protein, which maintains plasmids at low copy number; rop
   8931..9035    +  promoter       AmpR promoter: bla
   9036..9896    +  CDS            AmpR: β-lactamase; bla; confers resistance to ampicillin, carbenicillin, and related antibiotics
