[The description below was written by a language model from this plasmid's Addgene catalogue record and pLannotate feature annotations shown in this document.]
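Description:
px459V2.0_Conc3 is an empty mammalian CRISPR expression backbone of about 10 kb, derived from pSpCas9(BB)-2A-Puro (PX459) V2.0, that delivers up to three sgRNAs together with Cas9 and a puromycin marker from a single plasmid. It was made by cutting the parent vector with PciI and XbaI and inserting an amplified region from a three-gRNA concatemer vector. This replaces the single guide cassette with three tandem units, each consisting of a human U6 RNA polymerase III promoter followed by a Streptococcus pyogenes gRNA scaffold. No spacer sequences are present. According to the depositor, the guides are introduced by Golden Gate cloning.

Downstream of the guide array, a CMV enhancer, chicken β-actin promoter and hybrid intron drive S. pyogenes Cas9. The annotation tool splits Cas9 into contiguous N- and C-terminal portions, which together form one continuous coding region. A nucleoplasmin nuclear localisation signal follows, then the puromycin N-acetyltransferase gene, which the backbone name indicates is linked through a 2A peptide, and a bGH polyadenylation signal. Cas9 and puromycin resistance therefore come from one transcript, so transfected cells can be enriched with puromycin.

In bacteria, the plasmid replicates from a high-copy ColE1/pUC-type origin and is selected with ampicillin through AmpR. It also carries an f1/M13 phage origin and a single AAV2 ITR left over from the parent. The short gag, FLAG, bom and rop fragments in the annotation are probably incidental matches. The two sequence records differ by a single nucleotide and have essentially the same features. The associated publication describes electroporation-based engineering of gastrointestinal organoids, and the cited cloning method comes from a study of simultaneous paralogue knockout.
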