Addgene plasmid #134458: px459V2.0_Conc3
Purpose: (Empty Backbone) Empty concatemer vector in which 3 sgRNAs can be inserted; with Cas9 + Puro
Depositing lab: Daniel Stange. Depositing organization: Universitaetsklinikum Carl Gustav Carus, Technische Universitaet Dresden. Publication: Universal and Efficient Electroporation Protocol for Genetic Engineering of Gastrointestinal Organoids. Gaebler AM, Hennig A, Buczolich K, Weitz J, Welsch T, Stange DE, Pape K. J Vis Exp. 2020 Feb 18;(156). doi: 10.3791/60704. PubMed 32150173.
Backbone
  Vector backbone: pSpCas9(BB)-2A-Puro (PX459) V2.0
  Backbone manufacturer: Feng Zhang
  Modifications to backbone: The Backbone vector was PciI/XbaI digested and an amplified region from 3 gRNA concatemer vector (#84880) was inserted, which encodes for three U6 promotors.
  Vector type: Mammalian Expression, CRISPR
  Promoter: U6
  Selectable markers: Puromycin
Growth in bacteria
  Bacterial resistance: Ampicillin, 100 μg/mL
  Growth temperature: 37°C
  Growth strain: NEB Stable
  Copy number: Unknown
Gene/Insert
  Cloning method: Restriction Enzyme
Terms and licenses: Academic/Nonprofit Terms; Industry Terms: Not Available to Industry
Depositor comments: The sgRNAs can get introduced by golden gate cloning like described in Andersson-Rolf A et al.: Simultaneous paralogue knockout using a CRISPR-concatemer in mouse small intestinal organoids. Dev Biol. 2016. doi: 10.1016/j.ydbio.2016.10.016. For more information see protocol.
How to cite: px459V2.0_Conc3 was a gift from Daniel Stange (Addgene plasmid # 134458 ; http://n2t.net/addgene:134458 ; RRID:Addgene_134458)
